>Addgene plasmid #105752 | cp173-mCer3-C1 | addgene full sequence | sequence record 202952 | Addgene NGS Result
CTTTCCTGCGTTATCCCCTGATTCTGTGGATAACCGTATTACCGCCATGCATTAGTTATTAATAGTAATC
AATTACGGGGTCATTAGTTCATAGCCCATATATGGAGTTCCGCGTTACATAACTTACGGTAAATGGCCCG
CCTGGCTGACCGCCCAACGACCCCCGCCCATTGACGTCAATAATGACGTATGTTCCCATAGTAACGCCAA
TAGGGACTTTCCATTGACGTCAATGGGTGGAGTATTTACGGTAAACTGCCCACTTGGCAGTACATCAAGT
GTATCATATGCCAAGTACGCCCCCTATTGACGTCAATGACGGTAAATGGCCCGCCTGGCATTATGCCCAG
TACATGACCTTATGGGACTTTCCTACTTGGCAGTACATCTACGTATTAGTCATCGCTATTACCATGGTGA
TGCGGTTTTGGCAGTACATCAATGGGCGTGGATAGCGGTTTGACTCACGGGGATTTCCAAGTCTCCACCC
CATTGACGTCAATGGGAGTTTGTTTTGGCACCAAAATCAACGGGACTTTCCAAAATGTCGTAACAACTCC
GCCCCATTGACGCAAATGGGCGGTAGGCGTGTACGGTGGGAGGTCTATATAAGCAGAGCTGGTTTAGTGA
ACCGTCAGATCCGCTAGCGCTACCGGTCGCCACCATGGACGGCAGCGTGCAGCTCGCCGACCACTACCAG
CAGAACACCCCCATCGGCGACGGCCCCGTGCTGCTGCCCGACAACCACTACCTGAGCACCCAGTCCAAGC
TGAGCAAAGACCCCAACGAGAAGCGCGATCACATGGTCCTGCTGGAGTTCGTGACCGCCGCCGGGATCAC
TCTCGGCATGGACGAGCTGTACAAGGGTGGCAGCGGTGGCATGGTGAGCAAGGGCGAGGAGCTGTTCACC
GGGGTGGTGCCCATCCTGGTCGAGCTGGACGGCGACGTAAACGGCCACAAGTTCAGCGTGTCCGGCGAGG
GCGAGGGCGATGCCACCTACGGCAAGCTGACCCTGAAGTTCATCTGCACCACCGGCAAGCTGCCCGTGCC
CTGGCCCACCCTCGTGACCACCCTGAGCTGGGGCGTGCAGTGCTTCGCCCGCTACCCCGACCACATGAAG
CAGCACGACTTCTTCAAGTCCGCCATGCCCGAAGGCTACGTCCAGGAGCGCACCATCTTCTTCAAGGACG
ACGGCAACTACAAGACCCGCGCCGAGGTGAAGTTCGAGGGCGACACCCTGGTGAACCGCATCGAGCTGAA
GGGCATCGACTTCAAGGAGGACGGCAACATCCTGGGGCACAAGCTGGAGTACAACGCCATCCACGGCAAC
GTCTATATCACCGCCGACAAGCAGAAGAACGGCATCAAGGCCAACTTCGGCCTCAACTGCAACATCGAGT
CCGGACTCAGATCTCGAGCTCAAGCTTCGAATTCTGCAGTCGACGGTACCGCGGGCCCGGGATCCACCGG
ATCTAGATAACTGATCATAATCAGCCATACCACATTTGTAGAGGTTTTACTTGCTTTAAAAAACCTCCCA
CACCTCCCCCTGAACCTGAAACATAAAATGAATGCAATTGTTGTTGTTAACTTGTTTATTGCAGCTTATA
ATGGTTACAAATAAAGCAATAGCATCACAAATTTCACAAATAAAGCATTTTTTTCACTGCATTCTAGTTG
TGGTTTGTCCAAACTCATCAATGTATCTTAACGCGTAAATTGTAAGCGTTAATATTTTGTTAAAATTCGC
GTTAAATTTTTGTTAAATCAGCTCATTTTTTAACCAATAGGCCGAAATCGGCAAAATCCCTTATAAATCA
AAAGAATAGACCGAGATAGGGT
[37 nt withheld, positions 1843-1879]
AAAGAACGTGGACTCCAACGTCAAAGG
[49 nt withheld, positions 1907-1955]
T
[91 nt withheld, positions 1957-2047]
G
[124 nt withheld, positions 2049-2172]
CAGGTGGCACTTTTCGGGGAAATGTGCGCGGAACCCCTATTTGTTTATTTTTCTAAATACATTCAAATAT
GTATCCGCTCATGAGACAATAACCCTGATAAATGCTTCAATAATATTGAAAAAGGAAGAGTCCTGAGGCG
GAAAGAACCAGCTGTGGAATGTGTGTCAGTTAGGGTGTGGAAAGTCCCCAGGCTCCCCAGCAGGCAGAAG
TATGCAAAGCATGCATCTCAATTAGTCAGCAACCAGGTGTGGAAAGTCCCCAGGCTCCCCAGCAGGCAGA
AGTATGCAAAGCATGCATCTCAATTAGTCAGCAACCATAGTCCCGCCCCTAACTCCGCCCATCCCGCCCC
TAACTCCGCCCAGTTCCGCCCATTCTCCGCCCCATGGCTGACTAATTTTTTTTATTTATGCAGAGGCCGA
GGCCGCCTCGGCCTCTGAGCTATTCCAGAAGTAGTGAGGAGGCTTTTTTGGAGGCCTAGGCTTTTGCAAA
GATCGATCAAGAGACAGGATGAGGATCGTTTCGCATGATTGAACAAGATGGATTGCACGCAGGTTCTCCG
GCCGCTTGGGTGGAGAGGCTATTCGGCTATGACTGGGCACAACAGACAATCGGCTGCTCTGATGCCGCCG
TGTTCCGGCTGTCAGCGCAGGGGCGCCCGGTTCTTTTTGTCAAGACCGACCTGTCCGGTGCCCTGAATGA
ACTGCAAGACGAGGCAGCGCGGCTATCGTGGCTGGCCACGACGGGCGTTCCTTGCGCAGCTGTGCTCGAC
GTTGTCACTGAAGCGGGAAGGGACTGGCTGCTATTGGGCGAAGTGCCGGGGCAGGATCTCCTGTCATCTC
ACCTTGCTCCTGCCGAGAAAGTATCCATCATGGCTGATGCAATGCGGCGGCTGCATACGCTTGATCCGGC
TACCTGCCCATTCGACCACCAAGCGAAACATCGCATCGAGCGAGCACGTACTCGGATGGAAGCCGGTCTT
GTCGATCAGGATGATCTGGACGAAGAGCATCAGGGGCTCGCGCCAGCCGAACTGTTCGCCAGGCTCAAGG
CGAGCATGCCCGACGGCGAGGATCTCGTCGTGACCCATGGCGATGCCTGCTTGCCGAATATCATGGTGGA
AAATGGCCGCTTTTCTGGATTCATCGACTGTGGCCGGCTGGGTGTGGCGGACCGCTATCAGGACATAGCG
TTGGCTACCCGTGATATTGCTGAAGAGCTTGGCGGCGAATGGGCTGACCGCTTCCTCGTGCTTTACGGTA
TCGCCGCTCCCGATTCGCAGCGCATCGCCTTCTATCGCCTTCTTGACGAGTTCTTCTGAGCGGGACTCTG
GGGTTCGAAATGACCGACCAAGCGACGCCCAACCTGCCATCACGAGATTTCGATTCCACCGCCGCCTTCT
ATGAAAGGTTGGGCTTCGGAATCGTTTTCCGGGACGCCGGCTGGATGATCCTCCAGCGCGGGGATCTCAT
GCTGGAGTTCTTCGCCCACCCTAGGGGGAGGCTAACTGAAACACGGAAGGAGACAATACCGGAAGGAACC
CGCGCTATGACGGCAATAAAAAGACAGAATAAAACGCACGGTGTTGGGTCGTTTGTTCATAAACGCGGGG
TTCGGTCCCAGGGCTGGCACTCTGTCGATACCCCACCGAGACCCCATTGGGGCCAATACGCCCGCGTTTC
TTCCTTTTCCCCACCCCACCCCCCAAGTTCGGGTGAAGGCCCAGGGCTCGCAGCCAACGTCGGGGCGGCA
GGCCCTGCCATAGCCTCAGGTTACTCATATATACTTTAGATTGATTTAAAACTTCATTTTTAATTTAAAA
GGATCTAGGTGAAGATCCTTTTTGATAATCTCATGACCAAAATCCCTTAACGTGAGTTTTCGTTCCACTG
AGCGTCAGACCCCGTAGAAAAGATCAAAGGATCTTCTTGAGATCCTTTTTTTCTGCGCGTAATCTGCTGC
TTGCAAACAAAAAAACCACCGCTACCAGCGGTGGTTTGTTTGCCGGATCAAGAGCTACCAACTCTTTTTC
CGAAGGTAACTGGCTTCAGCAGAGCGCAGATACCAAATACTGTTCTTCTAGTGTAGCCGTAGTTAGGCCA
CCACTTCAAGAACTCTGTAGCACCGCCTACATACCTCGCTCTGCTAATCCTGTTACCAGTGGCTGCTGCC
AGTGGCGATAAGTCGTGTCTTACCGGGTTGGACTCAAGACGATAGTTACCGGATAAGGCGCAGCGGTCGG
GCTGAACGGGGGGTTCGTGCACACAGCCCAGCTTGGAGCGAACGACCTACACCGAACTGAGATACCTACA
GCGTGAGCTATGAGAAAGCGCCACGCTTCCCGAAGGGAGAAAGGCGGACAGGTATCCGGTAAGCGGCAGG
GTCGGAACAGGAGAGCGCACGAGGGAGCTTCCAGGGGGAAACGCCTGGTATCTTTATAGTCCTGTCGGGT
TTCGCCACCTCTGACTTGAGCGTCGATTTTTGTGATGCTCGTCAGGGGGGCGGAGCCTATGGAAAAACGC
CAGCAACGCGGCCTTTTTACGGTTCCTGGCCTTTTGCTGGCCTTTTGCTCACATGTT
Features (pLannotate 1.2.2; 15 found; start..end, strand, type, name):
      1..45      +  rep_origin     RSF ori (fragment): Plasmids containing the RSF 1030 origin of replication can be propagated in E. coli cells that contain additional plasmids with compatible origins.
    113..416     +  enhancer       CMV enhancer: human cytomegalovirus immediate early enhancer
    417..620     +  promoter       CMV promoter: human cytomegalovirus (CMV) immediate early promoter
    665..1378    +  CDS            cp173Venus: circularly permuted form of the Venus yellow fluorescent protein (Nagai et al., 2004) efficient FRET acceptor for CFP
   1400..1465    +  misc_feature   MCS: multiple cloning site
   1482..1566    +  CDS            large T antigen (fragment): large T antigen from SV40 (simian virus 40)
   1589..1710    +  polyA_signal   SV40 poly(A) signal: SV40 polyadenylation signal
   1744..2172    -  rep_origin     f1 ori (sequence partly withheld): f1 bacteriophage origin of replication; arrow indicates direction of (+) strand synthesis
   2199..2303    +  promoter       AmpR promoter: bla
   2305..2662    +  promoter       SV40 promoter: SV40 enhancer and early promoter
   2697..3491    +  CDS            NeoR/KanR: aminoglycoside phosphotransferase from Tn5; aph(3')-II (or nptII); confers resistance to neomycin, kanamycin, and G418 (Geneticin®)
   3512..3664    +  CDS            ble (fragment): BLE_KLEPN - Experimental evidence at protein level: Swiss-Prot protein existence level 1. Binding protein with a strong affinity to the bleomycin family of antibiotics. Binds to CL990; an antimitotic-antibiotic compound. From Klebsiella pneumoniae.
   3723..3770    +  polyA_signal   HSV TK poly(A) signal: herpes simplex virus thymidine kinase polyadenylation signal (Cole and Stacy, 1985)
   3861..3877    -  polyA_signal   bGH poly(A) signal (fragment): bovine growth hormone polyadenylation signal
   4099..4687    +  rep_origin     ori: high-copy-number ColE1/pMB1/pBR322/pUC origin of replication
