[The description below was written by a language model from this plasmid's Addgene catalogue record and pLannotate feature annotations shown in this document.]
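Description:
cp173-mCer3-C1 is a mammalian expression plasmid built on the Clontech pEGFP-C1 backbone, in which the original fluorescent protein is replaced by cp173-mCer3, a synthetic, circularly permuted version of the cyan fluorescent protein mCerulean3. In a circular permutant the native termini are joined and new ones are opened elsewhere in the barrel, here at position 173 as the name indicates. This changes the orientation of the chromophore relative to a fusion partner. The sequenced plasmid is 4,749 nt. The automated annotation labels the roughly 0.7 kb coding region as cp173Venus. This most likely reflects the close sequence similarity among GFP-derived cp173 variants, and the catalogue entry identifies the insert as the mCerulean3 permutant.

Expression is driven by the human CMV immediate early enhancer and promoter. The fluorescent protein reading frame is followed by a multiple cloning site and the SV40 polyadenylation signal, which is the "C1" layout that lets a gene of interest be fused downstream of the fluorescent protein. The record does not state the restriction sites used for cloning. A dual-purpose selection cassette places the Tn5 NeoR/KanR gene under both a bacterial (bla) promoter and the SV40 early promoter, with an HSV TK poly(A) signal. It gives kanamycin resistance in E. coli and allows G418 selection in mammalian cells. A high-copy pUC-type origin supports bacterial propagation, and an f1 origin is also present. Other short annotated fragments (RSF ori, ble, bGH poly(A), large T antigen) appear to be partial matches to backbone sequence rather than functional elements.

The stated purpose is FRET sensor optimization: swapping in this permuted donor alters the fluorophore geometry and can improve the dynamic range of a biosensor.
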