Addgene plasmid #105752: cp173-mCer3-C1
Purpose: a circularly permuted mCerulean3 for FRET sensor optimization
Depositing lab: Megan Rizzo. Depositing organization: University of Maryland, Baltimore. Publication: Regulation of Glucokinase by Intracellular Calcium Levels in Pancreatic beta Cells. Markwardt ML, Seckinger KM, Rizzo MA. J Biol Chem. 2016 Feb 5;291(6):3000-9. doi: 10.1074/jbc.M115.692160. Epub 2015 Dec 23. PubMed 26698632.
Backbone
  Vector backbone: pEGFP-C1
  Backbone manufacturer: Clontech
  Backbone size w/o insert (bp): 4000
  Vector type: Mammalian Expression
Growth in bacteria
  Bacterial resistance: Kanamycin, 50 μg/mL
  Growth temperature: 37°C
  Growth strain: DH5alpha
  Copy number: High Copy
Gene/Insert
  Gene/Insert name: cp173-mCer3
  Species: Synthetic
  Promoter: CMV
  Cloning method: Restriction Enzyme; 5′ cloning site unknown (unknown if destroyed); 3′ cloning site unknown (unknown if destroyed)
  Sequencing primers: 5′ CMV-F; 3′ SV40pA-R
Terms and licenses: Academic/Nonprofit Terms; Industry Terms: Not Available to Industry
How to cite: cp173-mCer3-C1 was a gift from Megan Rizzo (Addgene plasmid # 105752 ; http://n2t.net/addgene:105752 ; RRID:Addgene_105752)
