>Addgene plasmid #105752 | cp173-mCer3-C1 | depositor partial sequence | sequence record 200238 | coding sequence
TGGACGGCAGCGTGCAGCTCGCCGACCACTACCAGCAGAACACCCCCATCGGCGACGGCCCCGTGCTGCT
GCCCGACAACCACTACCTGAGCACCCAGTCCAAGCTGAGCAAAGACCCCAACGAGAAGCGCGATCACATG
GTCCTGCTGGAGTTCGTGACCGCCGCCGGGATCACTCTCGGCATGGACGAGCTGTACAAGGGTGGCAGCG
GTGGCATGGTGAGCAAGGGCGAGGAGCTGTTCACCGGGGTGGTGCCCATCCTGGTCGAGCTGGACGGCGA
CGTAAACGGCCACAAGTTCAGCGTGTCCGGCGAGGGCGAGGGCGATGCCACCTACGGCAAGCTGACCCTG
AAGTTCATCTGCACCACCGGCAAGCTGCCCGTGCCCTGGCCCACCCTCGTGACCACCCTGAGCTGGGGCG
TGCAGTGCTTCGCCCGCTACCCCGACCACATGAAGCAGCACGACTTCTTCAAGTCCGCCATGCCCGAAGG
CTACGTCCAGGAGCGCACCATCTTCTTCAAGGACGACGGCAACTACAAGACCCGCGCCGAGGTGAAGTTC
GAGGGCGACACCCTGGTGAACCGCATCGAGCTGAAGGGCATCGACTTCAAGGAGGACGGCAACATCCTGG
GGCACAAGCTGGAGTACAACGCCATCCACGGCAACGTCTATATCACCGCCGACAAGCAGAAGAACGGCAT
CAAGGCCAACTTCGGCCTCAACTGCAACATCGAGTCCGGACTCA
